Addgene plasmid #181802: U6-petRNA
Purpose: petRNA cloning plasmid
Depositing lab: Erik Sontheimer. Depositing organization: University of Massachusetts, Worcester. Publication: A split prime editor with untethered reverse transcriptase and circular RNA template. Liu B, Dong X, Cheng H, Zheng C, Chen Z, Rodriguez TC, Liang SQ, Xue W, Sontheimer EJ. Nat Biotechnol. 2022 Apr 4. pii: 10.1038/s41587-022-01255-9. doi: 10.1038/s41587-022-01255-9. PubMed 35379962.
Backbone
  Vector backbone: U6
  Vector type: CRISPR
Growth in bacteria
  Bacterial resistance: Ampicillin, 100 μg/mL
  Growth temperature: 37°C
  Growth strain: DH5alpha
  Copy number: Unknown
Gene/Insert
  Gene/Insert name: petRNA-Kan
  gRNA/shRNA sequence: empty
Terms and licenses: Academic/Nonprofit Terms; Industry Terms: Not Available to Industry
How to cite: U6-petRNA was a gift from Erik Sontheimer (Addgene plasmid # 181802 ; http://n2t.net/addgene:181802 ; RRID:Addgene_181802)
