[The description below was written by a language model from this plasmid's Addgene catalogue record and pLannotate feature annotations shown in this document.]
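Description:
U6-petRNA is a 4.5 kb CRISPR-type cloning plasmid for building prime editing template RNA (petRNA) expression constructs, deposited in connection with work on a split prime editor that uses an untethered reverse transcriptase and a circular RNA template. The backbone is listed simply as "U6", but the annotated features (lac promoter and operator, T3 and T7 promoters flanking pBluescript-type multiple cloning site fragments, a lacZα fragment and an f1 origin) indicate a pBluescript-style phagemid. It replicates in E. coli from a high-copy ColE1/pUC origin and is selected with ampicillin through the AmpR β-lactamase gene. Short hits annotated as RSF ori and lacI fragments are probably residual backbone sequence rather than functional elements.

The payload sits between the MCS fragments. A human U6 RNA polymerase III promoter drives a transcript scaffold that includes a twister-type ribozyme fragment and an MS2 stem loop, the hairpin bound by the bacteriophage MS2 coat protein. Self-cleaving ribozymes of this kind are commonly used to generate RNA ends that can be ligated into a circle, which fits the circular template described in the associated publication, while the MS2 loop offers a handle for recruiting a coat-protein fusion; the record does not spell out these roles. Downstream, in reverse orientation, lies a kanamycin/neomycin resistance gene (neo) with a lambda t0 terminator fragment and a Tn5-derived remnant. This matches the insert name "petRNA-Kan" and, as the guide sequence field is listed as empty, the cassette most likely acts as a placeholder to be replaced by a user's template sequence. The exact cloning sites and strategy are not stated.
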