Features (pLannotate 1.2.2; 20 found; start..end, strand, type, name):
      1..41      +  rep_origin     RSF ori (fragment): Plasmids containing the RSF 1030 origin of replication can be propagated in E. coli cells that contain additional plasmids with compatible origins.
     43..135     +  CDS            lacI (fragment): lac repressor; lacI; The lac repressor binds to the lac operator to inhibit transcription in E. coli. This inhibition can be relieved by adding lactose or isopropyl-β-D-thiogalactopyranoside (IPTG).
    148..169     +  protein_bind   CAP binding site: CAP binding activates transcription in the presence of cAMP. E. coli catabolite activator protein
    184..214     +  promoter       lac promoter: promoter for the E. coli lac operon
    222..238     +  protein_bind   lac operator: The lac repressor binds to the lac operator to inhibit transcription in E. coli. This inhibition can be relieved by adding lactose or isopropyl-β-D-thiogalactopyranoside (IPTG). lac repressor encoded by lacI
    283..301     +  promoter       T3 promoter: promoter for bacteriophage T3 RNA polymerase
    314..337     +  misc_feature   MCS (fragment): pBluescript multiple cloning site
    348..588     +  promoter       U6 promoter: RNA polymerase III promoter for human U6 snRNA
    634..700     +  ncRNA          twister-P3 (fragment): Accession: RF03154 - type-P3 twister ribozyme
    716..734     +  misc_RNA       MS2 stem loop: stem loop that binds the bacteriophage MS2 coat protein
    756..835     -  terminator     lambda t0 terminator (fragment): transcription terminator from phage lambda
    869..1660    -  CDS            neo: KKA2_KLEPN - Also known as kan, nptII. Experimental evidence at protein level: Swiss-Prot protein existence level 1. Resistance to kanamycin, neomycin, paromomycin, ribostamycin, butirosin and gentamicin B. From Klebsiella pneumoniae.
   1692..1796    -  CDS            tnpA (fragment): TN5P_ECOLX - Also known as tnp. Experimental evidence at protein level: Swiss-Prot protein existence level 1. Mediates transposition of transposon Tn5 by a 'cut and paste' mechanism. First, the monomeric transposase binds the 19 bp inverted DNA repeats flanking the transposon. Then, dimerization of the DNA- bound transposase creates a synaptic DNA complex. After nicking of the first DNA strand, excision of the transposon proceeds through a series of intermediates. The transposase then mediates the insertion of the transposon at a new site by strand transfer. The activity of the wild- type tran
   1943..1996    +  misc_feature   MCS (fragment): pBluescript multiple cloning site
   2005..2023    -  promoter       T7 promoter: promoter for bacteriophage T7 RNA polymerase
   2031..2186    +  CDS            lacZα (fragment): LacZα fragment of β-galactosidase; lacZ fragment
   2191..2619    +  rep_origin     f1 ori (sequence partly withheld): f1 bacteriophage origin of replication; arrow indicates direction of (+) strand synthesis
   2672..2776    +  promoter       AmpR promoter: bla
   2777..3637    +  CDS            AmpR: β-lactamase; bla; confers resistance to ampicillin, carbenicillin, and related antibiotics
   3808..4396    +  rep_origin     ori: high-copy-number ColE1/pMB1/pBR322/pUC origin of replication
>Addgene plasmid #181802 | U6-petRNA | addgene full sequence | sequence record 357443 | Addgene NGS Result
AACGACCGAGCGCAGCGAGTCAGTGAGCGAGGAAGCGGAAGAGCGCCCAATACGCAAACCGCCTCTCCCC
GCGCGTTGGCCGATTCATTAATGCAGCTGGCACGACAGGTTTCCCGACTGGAAAGCGGGCAGTGAGCGCA
ACGCAATTAATGTGAGTTAGCTCACTCATTAGGCACCCCAGGCTTTACACTTTATGCTTCCGGCTCGTAT
GTTGTGTGGAATTGTGAGCGGATAACAATTTCACACAGGAAACAGCTATGACCATGATTACGCCAAGCGC
GCAATTAACCCTCACTAAAGGGAACAAAAGCTGGAGCTCCACCGCGGTGGCGGCCGCCCCCTTCACCGAG
GGCCTATTTCCCATGATTCCTTCATATTTGCATATACGATACAAGGCTGTTAGAGAGATAATTGGAATTA
ATTTGACTGTAAACACAAAGATATTAGTACAAAATACGTGACGTAGAAAGTAATAATTTCTTGGGTAGTT
TGCAGTTTTAAAATTATGTTTTAAAATGGACTATCATATGCTTACCGTAACTTGAAAGTATTTCGATTTC
TTGGCTTTATATATCTTGTGGAAAGGACGAAACACCGTGCTCGCTTCGGCAGCACATATACTAGTCGACG
GGCCGCACTCGCCGGTCCCAAGCCCGGATAAAATGGGAGGGGGCGGGAAACCGCCTAACCATGCCGAGTG
CGGCCGCAACTAAGCACATGAGGATCACCCATGTGCGTGTGCAGGTGAGTGATCCAAACGCCCGGCGGCA
ACCGAGCGTTCTGAACAAATCCAGATGGAGTTCTGAGGTCATTACTGGATCTATCAACAGGAGTCCAAGC
GAGCTCTCGAACCCCAGAGTCCCGCTCAGAAGAACTCGTCAAGAAGGCGATAGAAGGCGATGCGCTGCGA
ATCGGGAGCGGCGATACCGTAAAGCACGAGGAAGCGGTCAGCCCATTCGCCGCCAAGCTCTTCAGCAATA
TCACGGGTAGCCAACGCTATGTCCTGATAGCGGTCCGCCACACCCAGCCGGCCACAGTCGATGAATCCAG
AAAAGCGGCCATTTTCCACCATGATATTCGGCAAGCAGGCATCGCCATGGGTCACGACGAGATCCTCGCC
GTCGGGCATGCGCGCCTTGAGCCTGGCGAACAGTTCGGCTGGCGCGAGCCCCTGATGCTCTTCGTCCAGA
TCATCCTGATCGACAAGACCGGCTTCCATCCGAGTACGTGCTCGCTCGATGCGATGTTTCGCTTGGTGGT
CGAATGGGCAGGTAGCCGGATCAAGCGTATGCAGCCGCCGCATTGCATCAGCCATGATGGATACTTTCTC
GGCAGGAGCAAGGTGAGATGACAGGAGATCCTGCCCCGGCACTTCGCCCAATAGCAGCCAGTCCCTTCCC
GCTTCAGTGACAACGTCGAGCACAGCTGCGCAAGGAACGCCCGTCGTGGCCAGCCACGATAGCCGCGCTG
CCTCGTCCTGCAGTTCATTCAGGGCACCGGACAGGTCGGTCTTGACAAAAAGAACCGGGCGCCCCTGCGC
TGACAGCCGGAACACGGCGGCATCAGAGCAGCCGATTGTCTGTTGTGCCCAGTCATAGCCGAATAGCCTC
TCCACCCAAGCGGCCGGAGAACCTGCGTGCAATCCATCTTGTTCAATCATGCGAAACGATCCTCATCCTG
TCTCTTGATCAGATCTTGATCCCCTGCGCCATCAGATCCTTGGCGGCAAGAAAGCCATCCAGTTTACTTT
GCAGGGCTTCCCAACCTTACCAGAGGGCGCCCCAGCTGGCAATTCCGACGGATCAGCTAGCAGAACCTGC
TGACAAATTAACAGTGGCCGCGGTCGGCGTGGACTGTAGAACACTGCCAATGCCGGTCCCAAGCCCGGAT
AAAAGTGGAGGGTACAGTCCACGCTCTAGAGCGGACTTCGGTCCGCTTTTTTGAATTCGATATCAAGCTT
ATCGATACCGTCGACCTCGAGGGGGGGCCCGGTACCCAATTCGCCCTATAGTGAGTCGTATTACGCGCGC
TCACTGGCCGTCGTTTTACAACGTCGTGACTGGGAAAACCCTGGCGTTACCCAACTTAATCGCCTTGCAG
CACATCCCCCTTTCGCCAGCTGGCGTAATAGCGAAGAGGCCCGCACCGATCGCCCTTCCCAACAGTTGCG
CAGCCTGAATGGCGAATGGG
[124 nt withheld, positions 2191-2314]
C
[91 nt withheld, positions 2316-2406]
A
[49 nt withheld, positions 2408-2456]
CCTTTGACGTTGGAGTCCACGTTCTTT
[37 nt withheld, positions 2484-2520]
ACCCTATCTCGGTCTATTCTTTTGATTTATAAGGGATTTTGCCGATTTCGGCCTATTGGTTAAAAAATGA
GCTGATTTAACAAAAATTTAACGCGAATTTTAACAAAATATTAACGCTTACAATTTAGGTGGCACTTTTC
GGGGAAATGTGCGCGGAACCCCTATTTGTTTATTTTTCTAAATACATTCAAATATGTATCCGCTCATGAG
ACAATAACCCTGATAAATGCTTCAATAATATTGAAAAAGGAAGAGTATGAGTATTCAACATTTCCGTGTC
GCCCTTATTCCCTTTTTTGCGGCATTTTGCCTTCCTGTTTTTGCTCACCCAGAAACGCTGGTGAAAGTAA
AAGATGCTGAAGATCAGTTGGGTGCACGAGTGGGTTACATCGAACTGGATCTCAACAGCGGTAAGATCCT
TGAGAGTTTTCGCCCCGAAGAACGTTTTCCAATGATGAGCACTTTTAAAGTTCTGCTATGTGGCGCGGTA
TTATCCCGTATTGACGCCGGGCAAGAGCAACTCGGTCGCCGCATACACTATTCTCAGAATGACTTGGTTG
AGTACTCACCAGTCACAGAAAAGCATCTTACGGATGGCATGACAGTAAGAGAATTATGCAGTGCTGCCAT
AACCATGAGTGATAACACTGCGGCCAACTTACTTCTGACAACGATCGGAGGACCGAAGGAGCTAACCGCT
TTTTTGCACAACATGGGGGATCATGTAACTCGCCTTGATCGTTGGGAACCGGAGCTGAATGAAGCCATAC
CAAACGACGAGCGTGACACCACGATGCCTGTAGCAATGGCAACAACGTTGCGCAAACTATTAACTGGCGA
ACTACTTACTCTAGCTTCCCGGCAACAATTAATAGACTGGATGGAGGCGGATAAAGTTGCAGGACCACTT
CTGCGCTCGGCCCTTCCGGCTGGCTGGTTTATTGCTGATAAATCTGGAGCCGGTGAGCGTGGGTCTCGCG
GTATCATTGCAGCACTGGGGCCAGATGGTAAGCCCTCCCGTATCGTAGTTATCTACACGACGGGGAGTCA
GGCAACTATGGATGAACGAAATAGACAGATCGCTGAGATAGGTGCCTCACTGATTAAGCATTGGTAACTG
TCAGACCAAGTTTACTCATATATACTTTAGATTGATTTAAAACTTCATTTTTAATTTAAAAGGATCTAGG
TGAAGATCCTTTTTGATAATCTCATGACCAAAATCCCTTAACGTGAGTTTTCGTTCCACTGAGCGTCAGA
CCCCGTAGAAAAGATCAAAGGATCTTCTTGAGATCCTTTTTTTCTGCGCGTAATCTGCTGCTTGCAAACA
AAAAAACCACCGCTACCAGCGGTGGTTTGTTTGCCGGATCAAGAGCTACCAACTCTTTTTCCGAAGGTAA
CTGGCTTCAGCAGAGCGCAGATACCAAATACTGTTCTTCTAGTGTAGCCGTAGTTAGGCCACCACTTCAA
GAACTCTGTAGCACCGCCTACATACCTCGCTCTGCTAATCCTGTTACCAGTGGCTGCTGCCAGTGGCGAT
AAGTCGTGTCTTACCGGGTTGGACTCAAGACGATAGTTACCGGATAAGGCGCAGCGGTCGGGCTGAACGG
GGGGTTCGTGCACACAGCCCAGCTTGGAGCGAACGACCTACACCGAACTGAGATACCTACAGCGTGAGCT
ATGAGAAAGCGCCACGCTTCCCGAAGGGAGAAAGGCGGACAGGTATCCGGTAAGCGGCAGGGTCGGAACA
GGAGAGCGCACGAGGGAGCTTCCAGGGGGAAACGCCTGGTATCTTTATAGTCCTGTCGGGTTTCGCCACC
TCTGACTTGAGCGTCGATTTTTGTGATGCTCGTCAGGGGGGCGGAGCCTATGGAAAAACGCCAGCAACGC
GGCCTTTTTACGGTTCCTGGCCTTTTGCTGGCCTTTTGCTCACATGTTCTTTCCTGCGTTATCCCCTGAT
TCTGTGGATAACCGTATTACCGCCTTTGAGTGAGCTGATACCGCTCGCCGCAGCCG
